Addgene plasmid #73151: YIP sHRPa-Aga1P
Purpose: Large fragment of split HRP fused to the N-terminus of the yeast mating protein Aga1P. When linearized, this vector incorporates into the yeast genome.
Depositing lab: Alice Ting. Depositing organization: Massachusetts Institute of Technology. Publication: A split horseradish peroxidase for the detection of intercellular protein-protein interactions and sensitive visualization of synapses. Martell JD, Yamagata M, Deerinck TJ, Phan S, Kwa CG, Ellisman MH, Sanes JR, Ting AY. Nat Biotechnol. 2016 May 30. doi: 10.1038/nbt.3563. PubMed 27240195.
Backbone
  Vector backbone: YIP
  Backbone size w/o insert (bp): 4781
  Total vector size (bp): 7709
  Vector type: Yeast Expression
Growth in bacteria
  Bacterial resistance: Ampicillin, 100 μg/mL
  Growth temperature: 37°C
  Growth strain: DH5alpha
  Copy number: Unknown
Gene/Insert
  Gene/Insert name: sHRPa-Aga1P
  Species: S. cerevisiae (budding yeast)
  Insert size (bp): 2925
  Promoter: glyceraldehyde-3-phosphate dehydrogenase GPD promoter (constitutive)
  Tag / fusion protein: V5 tag
  Cloning method: Restriction Enzyme; 5′ cloning site AflII (not destroyed); 3′ cloning site NheI (not destroyed)
  Sequencing primers: 5′ atgacattatctttcgctcattttacctacct
Terms and licenses: Academic/Nonprofit Terms; Industry Terms: Not Available to Industry
Depositor comments: sHRPa is the large split HRP fragment. It consists of amino acids 1-213 of horseradish peroxidase (HRP) with the following 4 mutations: T21I, P78S, R93G, N175S. The insert contains the following features: BamHI-Aga1P ss-AflII-sHRPa-3 aa linker-V5 epitope tag-9 aa linker-NheI-Aga1P mature-stop-XhoI glyceraldehyde-3-phosphate dehydrogenase GPD promoter (constitutive) 3 aa linker: GSG 9 aa linker: GSGGGGSSG V5 epitope tag: GKPIPNPLLGLDST This plasmid was derived from the previously published “LAP-Aga1P” plasmid (White and Zegelbone, Biochemistry, 52, 3728-3739, 2013). When this vector is linearized by restriction digest, it incorporates into the yeast genome.
How to cite: YIP sHRPa-Aga1P was a gift from Alice Ting (Addgene plasmid # 73151 ; http://n2t.net/addgene:73151 ; RRID:Addgene_73151)
