[The description below was written by a language model from this plasmid's Addgene catalogue record and pLannotate feature annotations shown in this document.]
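Description:
YIP sHRPa-Aga1P is a yeast integrating plasmid of about 7.7 kb for constitutive expression of a cell-surface fusion protein in Saccharomyces cerevisiae. It is maintained in E. coli through a ColE1/pUC-type origin and an ampicillin resistance gene. The feature table shows no yeast replication origin (no 2μ or CEN/ARS element), which fits its integrating design: once linearized by restriction digest, it recombines into the yeast genome. A URA3 cassette with its own promoter provides uracil prototrophy for selecting integrants and can be counterselected with 5-FOA. The record does not specify the linearization site or the integration locus. Leftover lac region, lacZα, bom and rop fragments are remnants of the pUC/pBR322-derived backbone.

The expression cassette is driven by the constitutive GPD (TDH3/GAP) promoter. It encodes, in order, the Aga1p signal sequence, sHRPa, a short linker, a V5 epitope tag, a nine-residue flexible linker, and mature Aga1p followed by a stop codon. sHRPa is the large fragment of a split horseradish peroxidase, covering residues 1–213 of HRP and carrying four substitutions (T21I, P78S, R93G, N175S). Aga1p is the cell wall-anchoring subunit of a-agglutinin, so the fusion is secreted and tethered to the yeast surface with sHRPa at its N-terminus, and the V5 tag allows detection of displayed protein. Retained AflII and NheI sites flank the sHRPa-V5 segment, so it can be exchanged. The plasmid derives from an earlier LAP-Aga1P construct and comes from work developing split HRP as a reporter of intercellular protein-protein interactions and for visualizing synapses. The record does not spell out the plasmid's exact role in that work.
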