Features (pLannotate 1.2.2; 17 found; start..end, strand, type, name):
      1..93      +  CDS            lacI (fragment): lac repressor; lacI; The lac repressor binds to the lac operator to inhibit transcription in E. coli. This inhibition can be relieved by adding lactose or isopropyl-β-D-thiogalactopyranoside (IPTG).
    106..127     +  protein_bind   CAP binding site: CAP binding activates transcription in the presence of cAMP. E. coli catabolite activator protein
    142..172     +  promoter       lac promoter: promoter for the E. coli lac operon
    180..196     +  protein_bind   lac operator: The lac repressor binds to the lac operator to inhibit transcription in E. coli. This inhibition can be relieved by adding lactose or isopropyl-β-D-thiogalactopyranoside (IPTG). lac repressor encoded by lacI
    233..262     -  misc_feature   MCS (fragment): pUC18/19 multiple cloning site
    269..912     +  promoter       GAP promoter: S. cerevisiae TDH3; promoter for glyceraldehyde-3-phosphate dehydrogenase
    949..1035    +  CDS            AGA1 (fragment): AGA1_YEAST - Experimental evidence at protein level: Swiss-Prot protein existence level 1. Cell wall anchoring subunit of the a-agglutinin heterodimer. S.cerevisiae a and alpha cells express the complementary cell surface glycoproteins a-agglutinin and alpha-agglutinin, respectively, which interact with one another to promote cellular aggregation during mating. From Saccharomyces cerevisiae (strain ATCC 204508 / S288c) (Baker's yeast).
   1051..1689    +  CDS            PRXC1A (fragment): PER1A_ARMRU - Also known as HPRC1. Experimental evidence at protein level: Swiss-Prot protein existence level 1. Removal of H(2)O(2), oxidation of toxic reductants, biosynthesis and degradation of lignin, suberization, auxin catabolism, response to environmental stresses such as wounding, pathogen attack and oxidative stress. These functions might be dependent on each isozyme/isoform in each plant tissue. From Armoracia rusticana (Horseradish) (Armoracia laphatifolia).
   1780..3870    +  CDS            AGA1: AGA1_YEAST - Experimental evidence at protein level: Swiss-Prot protein existence level 1. Cell wall anchoring subunit of the a-agglutinin heterodimer. S.cerevisiae a and alpha cells express the complementary cell surface glycoproteins a-agglutinin and alpha-agglutinin, respectively, which interact with one another to promote cellular aggregation during mating. From Saccharomyces cerevisiae (strain ATCC 204508 / S288c) (Baker's yeast).
   4198..4355    +  CDS            lacZα (fragment): LacZα fragment of β-galactosidase; lacZ fragment
   4361..4460    -  misc_feature   bom (fragment): basis of mobility region from pBR322
   4562..4597    -  CDS            rop (fragment): Rop protein, which maintains plasmids at low copy number; rop
   4686..5489    -  CDS            URA3: orotidine-5'-phosphate decarboxylase, required for uracil biosynthesis; S. cerevisiae URA3; yeast auxotrophic marker, counterselectable with 5-fluoroorotic acid (5-FOA)
   5490..5705    -  promoter       URA3 promoter: S. cerevisiae URA3
   5798..5902    +  promoter       AmpR promoter: bla
   5903..6763    +  CDS            AmpR: β-lactamase; bla; confers resistance to ampicillin, carbenicillin, and related antibiotics
   6934..7522    +  rep_origin     ori: high-copy-number ColE1/pMB1/pBR322/pUC origin of replication
>Addgene plasmid #73151 | YIP sHRPa-Aga1P | depositor full sequence | sequence record 134538 | Full plasmid sequence
GCGCCCAATACGCAAACCGCCTCTCCCCGCGCGTTGGCCGATTCATTAATGCAGCTGGCACGACAGGTTT
CCCGACTGGAAAGCGGGCAGTGAGCGCAACGCAATTAATGTGAGTTAGCTCACTCATTAGGCACCCCAGG
CTTTACACTTTATGCTTCCGGCTCGTATGTTGTGTGGAATTGTGAGCGGATAACAATTTCACACAGGAAA
CAGCTATGACCATGATTACGCCAAGCTTGCATGCCTGCAGGTCGACTCTAGAAGTTTATCATTATCAATA
CTCGCCATTTCAAAGAATACGTAAATAATTAATAGTAGTGATTTTCCTAACTTTATTTAGTCAAAAAATT
AGCCTTTTAATTCTGCTGTAACCCGTACATGCCCAAAATAGGGGGCGGGTTACACAGAATATATAACATC
GTAGGTGTCTGGGTGAACAGTTTATTCCTGGCATCCACTAAATATAATGGAGCCCGCTTTTTAAGCTGGC
ATCCAGAAAAAAAAAGAATCCCAGCACCAAAATATTGTTTTCTTCACCAACCATCAGTTCATAGGTCCAT
TCTCTTAGCGCAACTACAGAGAACAGGGGCACAAACAGGCAAAAAACGGGCACAACCTCAATGGAGTGAT
GCAACCTGCCTGGAGTAAATGATGACACAAGGCAATTGACCCACGCATGTATCTATCTCATTTTCTTACA
CCTTCTATTACCTTCTGCTCTCTCTGATTTGGAAAAAGCTGAAAAAAAAGGTTGAAACCAGTTCCCTGAA
ATTATTCCCCTACTTGACTAATAAGTATATAAAGACGGTAGGTATTGATTGTAATTCTGTAAATCTATTT
CTTAAACTTCTTAAATTCTACTTTTATAGTTAGTCTTTTTTTTAGTTTTAAAACACCAGAACTTAGTTTC
GACGGATGGATCCAGCTAAAAAAACCAAAAAATTTCAGATGACATTATCTTTCGCTCATTTTACCTACCT
GTTCACAATATTGTTGGGATTAACTAATATTGCCTTGGCATCTGATCCAGAAACGGGAGGTTCTCTTAAG
CAGCTTACTCCAACTTTCTACGATAACTCTTGTCCTAACGTGAGCAACATCGTGCGAGATATTATCGTGA
ACGAGTTGCGGTCTGATCCGAGGATAGCCGCTTCAATTTTGCGGCTGCATTTCCACGATTGTTTTGTAAA
CGGCTGTGATGCTTCCATCCTCCTCGACAATACCACCTCTTTCAGGACTGAAAAGGATGCCTTCGGTAAC
GCGAATAGTGCTAGAGGGTTTTCCGTGATCGATAGAATGAAAGCCGCTGTGGAGAGCGCCTGCCCCGGGA
CAGTTAGTTGTGCAGACCTTCTGACCATAGCGGCCCAGCAATCCGTGACGCTGGCCGGTGGCCCCAGCTG
GAGGGTCCCCCTGGGAAGGAGGGACTCTCTGCAGGCTTTTCTGGACTTGGCAAACGCAAACCTGCCTGCT
CCCTTCTTCACTCTTCCCCAGCTGAAGGATTCCTTCAGGAATGTCGGCCTGAACCGAAGTAGTGATTTGG
TGGCTCTGTCCGGAGGCCACACATTCGGCAAGAGTCAGTGCAGGTTCATCATGGACAGACTGTATAACTT
TTCCAACACCGGCTTGCCTGACCCTACCCTGAACACAACATACTTGCAGACTCTCAGAGGACTGTGTCCG
CTCAATGGCGGCTCGGGCGGCAAGCCCATCCCCAACCCCCTGCTGGGCCTGGACAGCACCGGTAGCGGAG
GCGGAGGGTCGAGCGGCGCTAGCGGTGGTTCTATTCTAGTGACGATAACCAAGACAAACGATGCAAATGG
GGTTGTTACAACTACAGTTTCACCCGCGCTAGTCTCCACATCCACTATCGTTCAAGCTGGCACTACGACA
TTGTATACGACTTGGTGTCCATTGACGGTATCCACTTCATCTGCTGCCGAAATAAGTCCTTCAATATCGT
ACGCTACTACCCTATCCAGATTTAGTACTTTGACATTATCTACAGAAGTCTGCTCCCATGAGGCATGTCC
TTCGTCATCGACGTTGCCAACCACCACCTTATCTGTGACTTCCAAGTTCACTTCATATATTTGCCCTACT
TGTCACACAACCGCTATCAGCTCATTATCCGAAGTAGGAACTACAACCGTGGTATCATCCAGCGCCATTG
AACCATCAAGTGCCTCTATAATCTCACCTGTCACCTCTACACTTTCGAGTACAACATCGTCCAATCCAAC
TACTACCTCCCTAAGTTCGACATCTACATCTCCAAGCTCTACATCTACATCTCCAAGCTCTACATCTACC
TCATCAAGTTCGACATCTACCTCATCAAGTTCGACATCTACCTCATCAAGTTCGACATCTACATCTCCAA
GTTCGACATCCACATCTTCAAGTTTGACATCCACATCTTCAAGTTCTACATCTACATCCCAAAGTTCTAC
ATCTACCTCATCAAGTTCGACATCTACATCTCCAAGCTCTACATCTACCTCATCAAGTTCAACATCTACA
TCTCCAAGTTCTAAATCTACTTCTGCAAGCTCCACTTCCACTTCTTCATATTCAACATCTACATCCCCAA
GTTTGACTTCTTCATCTCCAACTTTGGCTTCCACTTCTCCAAGTTCAACATCTATTAGCTCTACTTTTAC
TGATTCAACTTCATCCCTTGGCTCCTCTATAGCATCTTCATCAACGTCTGTGTCATTATACAGCCCATCC
ACACCTGTTTACTCCGTCCCTTCGACTTCGTCAAATGTTGCAACTCCTTCTATGACTTCTTCAACTGTTG
AAACAACTGTTAGTTCACAAAGTTCGTCTGAATATATCACCAAATCCTCAATTTCTACTACTATCCCATC
ATTTTCCATGTCTACATATTTCACCACTGTTAGTGGAGTCACTACAATGTATACGACATGGTGTCCTTAT
AGCTCTGAATCTGAGACTAGCACATTAACCAGTATGCATGAAACGGTTACAACAGACGCTACAGTCTGCA
CTCACGAGTCTTGCATGCCCTCGCAGACAACAAGTTTGATTACATCTTCTATAAAAATGTCCACTAAAAA
CGTCGCAACTTCTGTAAGCACCTCAACGGTTGAATCCTCATATGCATGCTCCACATGTGCTGAAACGTCA
CACTCGTATTCTTCCGTGCAAACAGCTTCATCAAGTTCTGTAACACAGCAGACCACATCCACAAAGAGTT
GGGTAAGTTCAATGACAACTTCGGATGAAGATTTCAATAAGCACGCTACCGGTAAGTATCATGTAACATC
TTCAGGTACCTCAACCATTTCGACTAGTGTAAGTGAAGCCACGAGTACATCAAGCATTGACTCAGAATCT
CAAGAACAATCATCACACTTATTATCGACATCGGTCCTTTCATCCTCCTCCTTGTCTGCTACATTATCCT
CTGACAGTACTATTTTGCTATTCAGTTCTGTATCATCACTAAGTGTCGAACAGTCACCAGTTACCACACT
TCAAATTTCTTCAACATCAGAGATTTTACAACCCACTTCTTCCACAGCTATTGCTACAATATCTGCCTCT
ACATCATCACTTTCCGCAACATCTATCTCTACACCATCTACCTCTGTGGAATCGACTATTGAATCTTCAT
CATTGACTCCGACGGTATCTTCTATTTTCCTCTCATCATCATCTGCTCCCTCTTCTCTACAAACATCTGT
TACCACTACAGAAGTTTCCACTACTTCAATCTCCATACAATACCAAACTTCATCAATGGTAACAATTAGC
CAATATATGGGCAGTGGATCGCAAACGCGTTTGCCATTAGGAAAGTTGGTCTTCGCCATCATGGCAGTTG
CTTGCAATGTAATTTTCAGTTAATAGCTCGAGATCTGATAACAACAGTGTAGATGTAACAAAATCGACTT
TGTTCCCACTGTACTTTTAGCTCGTACAAAATACAATATACTTTTCATTTCTCCGTAAACAACATGTTTT
CCCATGTAATATCCTTTTCTATTTTTCGTTCCGTTACCAACTTTACACATACTTTATATAGCTATTCACT
TCTATACACTAAAAAACTAAGACAATTTTAATTTTGCTGCCTGCCATATTTCAATTTGTTATAAATTCCT
ATAATTTATCCTATTAGTAGCTAAAAAAAGATGAATGTGAATCGAATCCTAAGAGAATTGAGCTCGAATT
CACTGGCCGTCGTTTTACAACGTCGTGACTGGGAAAACCCTGGCGTTACCCAACTTAATCGCCTTGCAGC
ACATCCCCCTTTCGCCAGCTGGCGTAATAGCGAAGAGGCCCGCACCGATCGCCCTTCCCAACAGTTGCGC
AGCCTGAATGGCGAATGGCGCCTGATGCGGTATTTTCTCCTTACGCATCTGTGCGGTATTTCACACCGCA
TATGGTGCACTCTCAGTACAATCTGCTCTGATGCCGCATAGTTAAGCCAGCCCCGACACCCGCCAACACC
CGCTGACGCGCCCTGACGGGCTTGTCTGCTCCCGGCATCCGCTTACAGACAAGCTGTGACCGTCTCCGGG
AGCTGCATGTGTCAGAGGTTTTCACCGTCATCACCGAAACGCGCGAGACGAAAGGGCGGGTAATAACTGA
TATAATTAAATTGAAGCTCTAATTTGTGAGTTTAGTATACATGCATTTACTTATAATACAGTTTTTTAGT
TTTGCTGGCCGCATCTTCTCAAATATGCTTCCCAGCCTGCTTTTCTGTAACGTTCACCCTCTACCTTAGC
ATCCCTTCCCTTTGCAAATAGTCCTCTTCCAACAATAATAATGTCAGATCCTGTAGAGACCACATCATCC
ACGGTTCTATACTGTTGACCCAATGCGTCTCCCTTGTCATCTAAACCCACACCGGGTGTCATAATCAACC
AATCGTAACCTTCATCTCTTCCACCCATGTCTCTTTGAGCAATAAAGCCGATAACAAAATCTTTGTCGCT
CTTCGCAATGTCAACAGTACCCTTAGTATATTCTCCAGTAGATAGGGAGCCCTTGCATGACAATTCTGCT
AACATCAAAAGGCCTCTAGGTTCCTTTGTTACTTCTTCTGCCGCCTGCTTCAAACCGCTAACAATACCTG
GGCCCACCACACCGTGTGCATTCGTAATGTCTGCCCATTCTGCTATTCTGTATACACCCGCAGAGTACTG
CAATTTGACTGTATTACCAATGTCAGCAAATTTTCTGTCTTCGAAGAGTAAAAAATTGTACTTGGCGGAT
AATGCCTTTAGCGGCTTAACTGTGCCCTCCATGGAAAAATCAGTCAAGATATCCACATGTGTTTTTAGTA
AACAAATTTTGGGACCTAATGCTTCAACTAACTCCAGTAATTCCTTGGTGGTACGAACATCCAATGAAGC
ACACAAGTTTGTTTGCTTTTCGTGCATGATATTAAATAGCTTGGCAGCAACAGGACTAGGATGAGTAGCA
GCACGTTCCTTATATGTAGCTTTCGACATGATTTATCTTCGTTTCCTGCATGTTTTTGTTCTGTGCAGTT
GGGTTAAGAATACTGGGCAATTTCATGTTTCTTCAACACTACATATGCGTATATATACCAATCTAAGTCT
GTGCTCCTTCCTTCGTTCTTCCTTCTGTTCGGAGATTACCGAATCAAAAAAATTTCAAGGAAACCGAAAT
CAAAAAAAAGAATAAAAAAAAAATGATGAATTGAAAAGCTGGCCTCGTGATACGCCTATTTTTATAGGTT
AATGTCATGATAATAATGGTTTCTTAGACGTCAGGTGGCACTTTTCGGGGAAATGTGCGCGGAACCCCTA
TTTGTTTATTTTTCTAAATACATTCAAATATGTATCCGCTCATGAGACAATAACCCTGATAAATGCTTCA
ATAATATTGAAAAAGGAAGAGTATGAGTATTCAACATTTCCGTGTCGCCCTTATTCCCTTTTTTGCGGCA
TTTTGCCTTCCTGTTTTTGCTCACCCAGAAACGCTGGTGAAAGTAAAAGATGCTGAAGATCAGTTGGGTG
CACGAGTGGGTTACATCGAACTGGATCTCAACAGCGGTAAGATCCTTGAGAGTTTTCGCCCCGAAGAACG
TTTTCCAATGATGAGCACTTTTAAAGTTCTGCTATGTGGCGCGGTATTATCCCGTATTGACGCCGGGCAA
GAGCAACTCGGTCGCCGCATACACTATTCTCAGAATGACTTGGTTGAGTACTCACCAGTCACAGAAAAGC
ATCTTACGGATGGCATGACAGTAAGAGAATTATGCAGTGCTGCCATAACCATGAGTGATAACACTGCGGC
CAACTTACTTCTGACAACGATCGGAGGACCGAAGGAGCTAACCGCTTTTTTGCACAACATGGGGGATCAT
GTAACTCGCCTTGATCGTTGGGAACCGGAGCTGAATGAAGCCATACCAAACGACGAGCGTGACACCACGA
TGCCTGTAGCAATGGCAACAACGTTGCGCAAACTATTAACTGGCGAACTACTTACTCTAGCTTCCCGGCA
ACAATTAATAGACTGGATGGAGGCGGATAAAGTTGCAGGACCACTTCTGCGCTCGGCCCTTCCGGCTGGC
TGGTTTATTGCTGATAAATCTGGAGCCGGTGAGCGTGGGTCTCGCGGTATCATTGCAGCACTGGGGCCAG
ATGGTAAGCCCTCCCGTATCGTAGTTATCTACACGACGGGGAGTCAGGCAACTATGGATGAACGAAATAG
ACAGATCGCTGAGATAGGTGCCTCACTGATTAAGCATTGGTAACTGTCAGACCAAGTTTACTCATATATA
CTTTAGATTGATTTAAAACTTCATTTTTAATTTAAAAGGATCTAGGTGAAGATCCTTTTTGATAATCTCA
TGACCAAAATCCCTTAACGTGAGTTTTCGTTCCACTGAGCGTCAGACCCCGTAGAAAAGATCAAAGGATC
TTCTTGAGATCCTTTTTTTCTGCGCGTAATCTGCTGCTTGCAAACAAAAAAACCACCGCTACCAGCGGTG
GTTTGTTTGCCGGATCAAGAGCTACCAACTCTTTTTCCGAAGGTAACTGGCTTCAGCAGAGCGCAGATAC
CAAATACTGTCCTTCTAGTGTAGCCGTAGTTAGGCCACCACTTCAAGAACTCTGTAGCACCGCCTACATA
CCTCGCTCTGCTAATCCTGTTACCAGTGGCTGCTGCCAGTGGCGATAAGTCGTGTCTTACCGGGTTGGAC
TCAAGACGATAGTTACCGGATAAGGCGCAGCGGTCGGGCTGAACGGGGGGTTCGTGCACACAGCCCAGCT
TGGAGCGAACGACCTACACCGAACTGAGATACCTACAGCGTGAGCTATGAGAAAGCGCCACGCTTCCCGA
AGGGAGAAAGGCGGACAGGTATCCGGTAAGCGGCAGGGTCGGAACAGGAGAGCGCACGAGGGAGCTTCCA
GGGGGAAACGCCTGGTATCTTTATAGTCCTGTCGGGTTTCGCCACCTCTGACTTGAGCGTCGATTTTTGT
GATGCTCGTCAGGGGGGCGGAGCCTATGGAAAAACGCCAGCAACGCGGCCTTTTTACGGTTCCTGGCCTT
TTGCTGGCCTTTTGCTCACATGTTCTTTCCTGCGTTATCCCCTGATTCTGTGGATAACCGTATTACCGCC
TTTGAGTGAGCTGATACCGCTCGCCGCAGCCGAACGACCGAGCGCAGCGAGTCAGTGAGCGAGGAAGCGG
AAGA
