>Addgene plasmid #73151 | YIP sHRPa-Aga1P | depositor partial sequence | sequence record 134539 | Coding region
ATGACATTATCTTTCGCTCATTTTACCTACCTGTTCACAATATTGTTGGGATTAACTAATATTGCCTTGG
CATCTGATCCAGAAACGGGAGGTTCTCTTAAGCAGCTTACTCCAACTTTCTACGATAACTCTTGTCCTAA
CGTGAGCAACATCGTGCGAGATATTATCGTGAACGAGTTGCGGTCTGATCCGAGGATAGCCGCTTCAATT
TTGCGGCTGCATTTCCACGATTGTTTTGTAAACGGCTGTGATGCTTCCATCCTCCTCGACAATACCACCT
CTTTCAGGACTGAAAAGGATGCCTTCGGTAACGCGAATAGTGCTAGAGGGTTTTCCGTGATCGATAGAAT
GAAAGCCGCTGTGGAGAGCGCCTGCCCCGGGACAGTTAGTTGTGCAGACCTTCTGACCATAGCGGCCCAG
CAATCCGTGACGCTGGCCGGTGGCCCCAGCTGGAGGGTCCCCCTGGGAAGGAGGGACTCTCTGCAGGCTT
TTCTGGACTTGGCAAACGCAAACCTGCCTGCTCCCTTCTTCACTCTTCCCCAGCTGAAGGATTCCTTCAG
GAATGTCGGCCTGAACCGAAGTAGTGATTTGGTGGCTCTGTCCGGAGGCCACACATTCGGCAAGAGTCAG
TGCAGGTTCATCATGGACAGACTGTATAACTTTTCCAACACCGGCTTGCCTGACCCTACCCTGAACACAA
CATACTTGCAGACTCTCAGAGGACTGTGTCCGCTCAATGGCGGCTCGGGCGGCAAGCCCATCCCCAACCC
CCTGCTGGGCCTGGACAGCACCGGTAGCGGAGGCGGAGGGTCGAGCGGCGCTAGCGGTGGTTCTATTCTA
GTGACGATAACCAAGACAAACGATGCAAATGGGGTTGTTACAACTACAGTTTCACCCGCGCTAGTCTCCA
CATCCACTATCGTTCAAGCTGGCACTACGACATTGTATACGACTTGGTGTCCATTGACGGTATCCACTTC
ATCTGCTGCCGAAATAAGTCCTTCAATATCGTACGCTACTACCCTATCCAGATTTAGTACTTTGACATTA
TCTACAGAAGTCTGCTCCCATGAGGCATGTCCTTCGTCATCGACGTTGCCAACCACCACCTTATCTGTGA
CTTCCAAGTTCACTTCATATATTTGCCCTACTTGTCACACAACCGCTATCAGCTCATTATCCGAAGTAGG
AACTACAACCGTGGTATCATCCAGCGCCATTGAACCATCAAGTGCCTCTATAATCTCACCTGTCACCTCT
ACACTTTCGAGTACAACATCGTCCAATCCAACTACTACCTCCCTAAGTTCGACATCTACATCTCCAAGCT
CTACATCTACATCTCCAAGCTCTACATCTACCTCATCAAGTTCGACATCTACCTCATCAAGTTCGACATC
TACCTCATCAAGTTCGACATCTACATCTCCAAGTTCGACATCCACATCTTCAAGTTTGACATCCACATCT
TCAAGTTCTACATCTACATCCCAAAGTTCTACATCTACCTCATCAAGTTCGACATCTACATCTCCAAGCT
CTACATCTACCTCATCAAGTTCAACATCTACATCTCCAAGTTCTAAATCTACTTCTGCAAGCTCCACTTC
CACTTCTTCATATTCAACATCTACATCCCCAAGTTTGACTTCTTCATCTCCAACTTTGGCTTCCACTTCT
CCAAGTTCAACATCTATTAGCTCTACTTTTACTGATTCAACTTCATCCCTTGGCTCCTCTATAGCATCTT
CATCAACGTCTGTGTCATTATACAGCCCATCCACACCTGTTTACTCCGTCCCTTCGACTTCGTCAAATGT
TGCAACTCCTTCTATGACTTCTTCAACTGTTGAAACAACTGTTAGTTCACAAAGTTCGTCTGAATATATC
ACCAAATCCTCAATTTCTACTACTATCCCATCATTTTCCATGTCTACATATTTCACCACTGTTAGTGGAG
TCACTACAATGTATACGACATGGTGTCCTTATAGCTCTGAATCTGAGACTAGCACATTAACCAGTATGCA
TGAAACGGTTACAACAGACGCTACAGTCTGCACTCACGAGTCTTGCATGCCCTCGCAGACAACAAGTTTG
ATTACATCTTCTATAAAAATGTCCACTAAAAACGTCGCAACTTCTGTAAGCACCTCAACGGTTGAATCCT
CATATGCATGCTCCACATGTGCTGAAACGTCACACTCGTATTCTTCCGTGCAAACAGCTTCATCAAGTTC
TGTAACACAGCAGACCACATCCACAAAGAGTTGGGTAAGTTCAATGACAACTTCGGATGAAGATTTCAAT
AAGCACGCTACCGGTAAGTATCATGTAACATCTTCAGGTACCTCAACCATTTCGACTAGTGTAAGTGAAG
CCACGAGTACATCAAGCATTGACTCAGAATCTCAAGAACAATCATCACACTTATTATCGACATCGGTCCT
TTCATCCTCCTCCTTGTCTGCTACATTATCCTCTGACAGTACTATTTTGCTATTCAGTTCTGTATCATCA
CTAAGTGTCGAACAGTCACCAGTTACCACACTTCAAATTTCTTCAACATCAGAGATTTTACAACCCACTT
CTTCCACAGCTATTGCTACAATATCTGCCTCTACATCATCACTTTCCGCAACATCTATCTCTACACCATC
TACCTCTGTGGAATCGACTATTGAATCTTCATCATTGACTCCGACGGTATCTTCTATTTTCCTCTCATCA
TCATCTGCTCCCTCTTCTCTACAAACATCTGTTACCACTACAGAAGTTTCCACTACTTCAATCTCCATAC
AATACCAAACTTCATCAATGGTAACAATTAGCCAATATATGGGCAGTGGATCGCAAACGCGTTTGCCATT
AGGAAAGTTGGTCTTCGCCATCATGGCAGTTGCTTGCAATGTAATTTTCAGTTAA
