>Addgene plasmid #73151 | YIP sHRPa-Aga1P | addgene partial sequence | sequence record 150108 | GPDpro-F 5'-CGGTAGGTATTGATTGTAATTCTG-3'
ATTCTACTTTTATAGTTAGTCTTTTTTTTAGTTTTAAAACACCAGAACTTAGTTTCGACGGATGGATCCA
GCTAAAAAAACCAAAAAATTTCAGATGACATTATCTTTCGCTCATTTTACCTACCTGTTCACAATATTGT
TGGGATTAACTAATATTGCCTTGGCATCTGATCCAGAAACGGGAGGTTCTCTTAAGCAGCTTACTCCAAC
TTTCTACGATAACTCTTGTCCTAACGTGAGCAACATCGTGCGAGATATTATCGTGAACGAGTTGCGGTCT
GATCCGAGGATAGCCGCTTCAATTTTGCGGCTGCATTTCCACGATTGTTTTGTAAACGGCTGTGATGCTT
CCATCCTCCTCGACAATACCACCTCTTTCAGGACTGAAAAGGATGCCTTCGGTAACGCGAATAGTGCTAG
AGGGTTTTCCGTGATCGATAGAATGAAAGCCGCTGTGGAGAGCGCCTGCCCCGGGACAGTTAGTTGTGCA
GACCTTCTGACCATAGCGGCCCAGCAATCCGTGACGCTGGCCGGTGGCCCCAGCTGGAGGGTCCCCCTGG
GAAGGAGGGACTCTCTGCAGGCTTTTCTGGACTTGGCAAACGCAAACCTGCCTGCTCCCTTCTTCACTCT
TCCCCAGCTGAAGGATTCCTTCAGGAATGTCGGCCTGAACCGAAGTAGTGATTTGGTGGCTCTGTCCGGA
GGCCACACATTCGGCAAGAGTCAGTGCAGGTTCATCATGGACAGACTGTATAACTTTTCCAACACCGGCT
TGCCTGACCCTACCCTGAACACAACATACTTGCAGACTCTCAGAGGACT
