>Addgene plasmid #73151 | YIP sHRPa-Aga1P | addgene partial sequence | sequence record 150112 | M13pUC-Fwd 5'-CCCAGTCACGACGTTGTAAAACG-3'
ATTCTCTTAGGATTCGATTCACATTCATCTTTTTTTAGCTACTAATAGGATAAATTATAGGAATTTATAA
CAAATTGAAATATGGCAGGCAGCAAAATTAAAATTGTCTTAGTTTTTTAGTGTATAGAAGTGAATAGCTA
TATAAAGTATGTGTAAAGTTGGTAACGGAACGAAAAATAGAAAAGGATATTACATGGGAAAACATGTTGT
TTACGGAGAAATGAAAAGTATATTGTATTTTGTACGAGCTAAAAGTACAGTGGGAACAAAGTCGATTTTG
TTACATCTACACTGTTGTTATCAGATCTCGAGCTATTAACTGAAAATTACATTGCAAGCAACTGCCATGA
TGGCGAAGACCAACTTTCCTAATGGCAAACGCGTTTGCGATCCACTGCCCATATATTGGCTAATTGTTAC
CATTGATGAAGTTTGGTATTGTATGGAGATTGAAGTAGTGGAAACTTCTGTAGTGGTAACAGATGTTTGT
AGAGAAGAGGGAGCAGATGATGATGAGAGGAAAATAGAAGATACCGTCGGAGTCAATGATGAAGATTCAA
TAGTCGATTCCACAGAGGTAGATGGTGTAGAGATAGATGTTGCGGAAAGTGATGATGTAGAGGCAGATAT
TGTAGCAATAGCTGTGGAAGAAGTGGGTTGTAAAATCTCTGATGTTGAAGAAATTTGAAGTGTGGTAACT
GGTGACTGTTCGACACTTAGTGATGATACAGAACTGAATAGC
