>Addgene plasmid #73151 | YIP sHRPa-Aga1P | addgene partial sequence | sequence record 150118 | Amp-R 5'-ATAATACCGCGCCACATAGC-3'
ACGTTCTTCGGGGCGAAAACTCTCAAGGATCTTACCGCTGTTGAGATCCAGTTCGATGTAACCCACTCGT
GCACCCAACTGATCTTCAGCATCTTTTACTTTCACCAGCGTTTCTGGGTGAGCAAAAACAGGAAGGCAAA
ATGCCGCAAAAAAGGGAATAAGGGCGACACGGAAATGTTGAATACTCATACTCTTCCTTTTTCAATATTA
TTGAAGCATTTATCAGGGTTATTGTCTCATGAGCGGATACATATTTGAATGTATTTAGAAAAATAAACAA
ATAGGGGTTCCGCGCACATTTCCCCGAAAAGTGCCACCTGACGTCTAAGAAACCATTATTATCATGACAT
TAACCTATAAAAATAGGCGTATCACGAGGCCAGCTTTTCAATTCATCATTTTTTTTTTATTCTTTTTTTT
GATTTCGGTTTCCTTGAAATTTTTTTGATTCGGTAATCTCCGAACAGAAGGAAGAACGAAGGAAGGAGCA
CAGACTTAGATTGGTATATATACGCATATGTAGTGTTGAAGAAACATGAAATTGCCCAGTATTCTTAACC
CAACTGCACAGAACAAAAACATGCAGGAAACGAAGATAAATCATGTCGAAAGCTACATATAAGGAACGTG
CTGCTACTCATCCTAGTCCTGTTGCTGCCAAGCTATTTAATATCATGCACGAAAAGCAAACAAACTTGTG
TGCTTCATTGGATGTTCGTACCACCAAGGAATTACTGGAGTTAGTTGAAGCATTAGGTCCCAAAATTT
